Addgene plasmid #145036: pJT43_GalL_BE-P(AP)3
Purpose: Expresses BE-P(AP)3 in yeast cells
Depositing lab: Ralph Bock. Depositing organization: Max Planck Institute of Molecular Plant Physiology. Publication: Engineering of high-precision base editors for site-specific single nucleotide replacement. Tan J, Zhang F, Karcher D, Bock R. Nat Commun. 2019 Jan 25;10(1):439. doi: 10.1038/s41467-018-08034-8. PubMed 30683865.
Backbone
  Vector backbone: p415
  Backbone manufacturer: p415-GalL-Cas9-CYC1t (Plasmid #43804)
  Vector type: Yeast Expression, CRISPR
  Selectable markers: LEU2
Growth in bacteria
  Bacterial resistance: Ampicillin, 100 μg/mL
  Growth temperature: 37°C
  Growth strain: DH5alpha
  Copy number: High Copy
Gene/Insert
  Gene/Insert name: BE-(AP)3 (alt name: rAPOBEC1-(AP)3-Cas9n-UGI-NLS)
  Species: Bacillus phage PBS2, Rattus norvegicus(rat), Streptococcus pyogenes
  Insert size (bp): 5109
  Mutation: spCas9(D10A)
  Promoter: GalL
  Cloning method: Gibson Cloning
  Sequencing primers: 5′ T3 promoter; 3′ T7 promoter
Terms and licenses: Academic/Nonprofit Terms; Industry Terms: Not Available to Industry
How to cite: pJT43_GalL_BE-P(AP)3 was a gift from Ralph Bock (Addgene plasmid # 145036 ; http://n2t.net/addgene:145036 ; RRID:Addgene_145036)
