[The description below was written by a language model from this plasmid's Addgene catalogue record and pLannotate feature annotations shown in this document.]
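Description:
pJT43_GalL_BE-P(AP)3 is a yeast expression and CRISPR plasmid built on the p415 backbone, derived from p415-GalL-Cas9-CYC1t. It is an E. coli/S. cerevisiae shuttle vector. In bacteria it replicates from a high-copy ColE1/pUC-type origin and is selected with ampicillin through the β-lactamase gene. In yeast it is maintained as a centromeric plasmid by a CEN6/ARS element and selected by leucine prototrophy through the LEU2 marker, which is driven by its own promoter. An f1 origin, lac promoter/operator and lacZα remnants, and flanking T3 and T7 promoters are carried over from the pBluescript-type backbone. The short lacI, rop, bom and yeast gene fragments in the annotation appear to be residual backbone sequence rather than functional parts.

The payload is a roughly 5.1 kb cytidine base editor, listed in the insert field as BE-(AP)3 (rAPOBEC1-(AP)3-Cas9n-UGI-NLS) and assembled by Gibson cloning. It fuses rat APOBEC1 cytidine deaminase through an (AP)3 linker to Streptococcus pyogenes Cas9 carrying the D10A mutation, which makes it a nickase. This is followed by the uracil glycosylase inhibitor (UGI) from Bacillus phage PBS2 and a nuclear localisation signal. The NLS is named in the insert description but is not separately annotated in the feature table. Expression is driven by the galactose-inducible GalL promoter, which the feature table annotates as GAL1 promoter sequence, and terminated by the CYC1 terminator.

When a guide RNA directs the fusion to a target, the deaminase converts cytosine to uracil. UGI blocks uracil excision, and the nickase cuts only one strand rather than making a double-strand break. No guide RNA cassette is annotated on this plasmid, so the guide would presumably come from a separate construct. The plasmid is used to express this linker variant in yeast and comes from work on engineering high-precision base editors for single-nucleotide replacement.
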