Features (pLannotate 1.2.2; 25 found; start..end, strand, type, name):
      1..589     +  rep_origin     ori: high-copy-number ColE1/pMB1/pBR322/pUC origin of replication
    772..864     +  CDS            lacI (fragment): lac repressor; lacI; The lac repressor binds to the lac operator to inhibit transcription in E. coli. This inhibition can be relieved by adding lactose or isopropyl-β-D-thiogalactopyranoside (IPTG).
    877..898     +  protein_bind   CAP binding site: CAP binding activates transcription in the presence of cAMP. E. coli catabolite activator protein
    913..943     +  promoter       lac promoter: promoter for the E. coli lac operon
    947..969     +  protein_bind   lac operator (fragment): The lac repressor binds to the lac operator to inhibit transcription in E. coli. This inhibition can be relieved by adding lactose or isopropyl-β-D-thiogalactopyranoside (IPTG). lac repressor encoded by lacI
   1012..1030    +  promoter       T3 promoter: promoter for bacteriophage T3 RNA polymerase
   1049..1468    +  promoter       GAL1 promoter: S. cerevisiae GAL1; inducible promoter, regulated by Gal4
   1483..1506    +  misc_feature   MCS (fragment): pBluescript multiple cloning site
   1513..2199    +  CDS            Apobec1: ABEC1_RAT - Experimental evidence at protein level: Swiss-Prot protein existence level 1. Catalytic component of the apolipoprotein B mRNA editing enzyme complex which is responsible for the postranscriptional editing of a CAA codon for Gln to a UAA codon for stop in the APOB mRNA. May also play a role in the epigenetic regulation of gene expression by participating in DNA demethylation. From Rattus norvegicus (Rat).
   2221..6324    +  CDS            Cas9: Cas9 (Csn1) endonuclease from the Streptococcus pyogenes Type II CRISPR/Cas system generates RNA-guided double strand breaks in DNA
   6337..6585    +  CDS            UGI: UNGI_BPPB2 - Experimental evidence at protein level: Swiss-Prot protein existence level 1. This protein binds specifically and reversibly to the host uracil-DNA glycosylase, preventing removal of uracil residues from PBS2 DNA by the host uracil-excision repair system. From Bacillus phage PBS2 (Bacteriophage PBS2).
   6634..6881    +  terminator     CYC1 terminator: S. cerevisiae CYC1; transcription terminator for CYC1
   6900..6918    -  promoter       T7 promoter: promoter for bacteriophage T7 RNA polymerase
   6926..7081    +  CDS            lacZα (fragment): LacZα fragment of β-galactosidase; lacZ fragment
   7085..7513    +  rep_origin     f1 ori (sequence partly withheld): f1 bacteriophage origin of replication; arrow indicates direction of (+) strand synthesis
   7541..7593    -  misc_feature   bom (fragment): basis of mobility region from pBR322
   7624..7701    +  CDS            YO192_YEAST (fragment): Experimental evidence at protein level: Swiss-Prot protein existence level 1. From Saccharomyces cerevisiae (strain ATCC 204508 / S288c) (Baker's yeast).
   7841..8248    +  promoter       LEU2 promoter: S. cerevisiae LEU2
   8249..9343    +  CDS            LEU2: 3-isopropylmalate dehydrogenase, required for leucine biosynthesis; S. cerevisiae LEU2; yeast auxotrophic marker
   9705..9821    -  CDS            NFS1 (fragment): NFS1_YEAST - Also known as SPL1 From Saccharomyces cerevisiae (strain ATCC 204508 / S288c) (Baker's yeast).
   9820..9870    -  misc_feature   bom (fragment): basis of mobility region from pBR322
   9972..10007   -  CDS            rop (fragment): Rop protein, which maintains plasmids at low copy number; rop
  10076..10579   -  misc_feature   CEN/ARS: S. cerevisiae CEN6 centromere fused to an autonomously replicating sequence
  10616..10720   +  promoter       AmpR promoter: bla
  10721..11581   +  CDS            AmpR: β-lactamase; bla; confers resistance to ampicillin, carbenicillin, and related antibiotics
>Addgene plasmid #145036 | pJT43_GalL_BE-P(AP)3 | addgene full sequence | sequence record 305110 | Addgene Partial NGS Result
TTGAGATCCTTTTTTTCTGCGCGTAATCTGCTGCTTGCAAACAAAAAAACCACCGCTACCAGCGGTGGTT
TGTTTGCCGGATCAAGAGCTACCAACTCTTTTTCCGAAGGTAACTGGCTTCAGCAGAGCGCAGATACCAA
ATACTGTTCTTCTAGTGTAGCCGTAGTTAGGCCACCACTTCAAGAACTCTGTAGCACCGCCTACATACCT
CGCTCTGCTAATCCTGTTACCAGTGGCTGCTGCCAGTGGCGATAAGTCGTGTCTTACCGGGTTGGACTCA
AGACGATAGTTACCGGATAAGGCGCAGCGGTCGGGCTGAACGGGGGGTTCGTGCACACAGCCCAGCTTGG
AGCGAACGACCTACACCGAACTGAGATACCTACAGCGTGAGCTATGAGAAAGCGCCACGCTTCCCGAAGG
GAGAAAGGCGGACAGGTATCCGGTAAGCGGCAGGGTCGGAACAGGAGAGCGCACGAGGGAGCTTCCAGGG
GGAAACGCCTGGTATCTTTATAGTCCTGTCGGGTTTCGCCACCTCTGACTTGAGCGTCGATTTTTGTGAT
GCTCGTCAGGGGGGCGGAGCCTATGGAAAAACGCCAGCAACGCGGCCTTTTTACGGTTCCTGGCCTTTTG
CTGGCCTTTTGCTCACATGTTCTTTCCTGCGTTATCCCCTGATTCTGTGGATAACCGTATTACCGCCTTT
GAGTGAGCTGATACCGCTCGCCGCAGCCGAACGACCGAGCGCAGCGAGTCAGTGAGCGAGGAAGCGGAAG
AGCGCCCAATACGCAAACCGCCTCTCCCCGCGCGTTGGCCGATTCATTAATGCAGCTGGCACGACAGGTT
TCCCGACTGGAAAGCGGGCAGTGAGCGCAACGCAATTAATGTGAGTTAGCTCACTCATTAGGCACCCCAG
GCTTTACACTTTATGCTTCCGGCTCGTATGTTGTGTGGAATTGTGAGCGGATAACAATTTCACACAGGAA
ACAGCTATGACCATGATTACGCCAAGCGCGCAATTAACCCTCACTAAAGGGAACAAAAGCTGGAGCTCGT
GACAGCCCTCCGAAGGAAGACTCTCCTCCGTGCGTCCTCGTCTTCACCGGTCGCGTTCCTGAAACGCAGA
TGTGCCTCGCGCCGCACTGCTCCGAACAATAAAGATTCTACAATACTAGCTTTTATGGTTATGAAGAGGA
AAAATTGGCAGTAACCTGGCCCCACAAACCTTCAAATGAACGAATCAAATTAACAACCATAGGATGATAA
TGCGATTAGTTTTTTAGCCTTATTTCTGGGGTAATTAATCAGCGAAGCGATGATTTTTGATCTATTAACG
GATATATAAATGCAAAAACTGCATAACCACTTTAACTAATACTTTCAACATTTTCGGTTTGTATTACTTC
TTATTCAAATGTAATAAAAGTATCAACAAAAAATTGTTAATATACCTCTATACTTTAACGTCAAGGAGAA
AAAACCCCGGATTCTAGAACTAGTGGATCCCCCGGGAAAAAAATGAGTTCCGAGACAGGCCCTGTAGCTG
TTGATCCCACTCTGAGGAGAAGAATTGAGCCCCACGAGTTTGAAGTCTTCTTTGACCCCCGGGAACTTCG
GAAAGAGACCTGTCTGCTGTATGAGATCAACTGGGGAGGAAGGCACAGCATCTGGCGACACACGAGCCAA
AACACCAACAAACACGTTGAAGTCAATTTCATAGAAAAATTTACTACAGAAAGATACTTTTGTCCAAACA
CCAGATGCTCCATTACCTGGTTCCTGTCCTGGAGTCCCTGTGGGGAGTGCTCCAGGGCCATTACAGAATT
TTTGAGCCGATACCCCCATGTAACTCTGTTTATTTATATAGCACGGCTTTATCACCACGCAGATCCTCGA
AATCGGCAAGGACTCAGGGACCTTATTAGCAGCGGTGTTACTATCCAGATCATGACGGAGCAAGAGTCTG
GCTACTGCTGGAGGAATTTTGTCAACTACTCCCCTTCGAATGAAGCTCATTGGCCAAGGTACCCCCATCT
GTGGGTGAGGCTGTACGTACTGGAACTCTACTGCATCATTTTAGGACTTCCACCCTGTTTAAATATTTTA
AGAAGAAAACAACCTCAACTCACGTTTTTCACGATTGCTCTTCAAAGCTGCCATTACCAAAGGCTACCAC
CCCACATCCTGTGGGCCACAGGGTTGAAACCAGCTCCAGCACCAGCCCCTATGGACAAGAAGTACTCCAT
TGGGCTCGCTATCGGCACAAACAGCGTCGGTTGGGCCGTCATTACGGACGAGTACAAGGTGCCGAGCAAA
AAATTCAAAGTTCTGGGCAATACCGATCGCCACAGCATAAAGAAGAACCTCATTGGCGCCCTCCTGTTCG
ACTCCGGGGAGACGGCCGAAGCCACGCGGCTCAAAAGAACAGCACGGCGCAGATATACCCGCAGAAAGAA
TCGGATCTGCTACCTGCAGGAGATCTTTAGTAATGAGATGGCTAAGGTGGATGACTCTTTCTTCCATAGG
CTGGAGGAGTCCTTTTTGGTGGAGGAGGATAAAAAGCACGAGCGCCACCCAATCTTTGGCAATATCGTGG
ACGAGGTGGCGTACCATGAAAAGTACCCAACCATATATCATCTGAGGAAGAAGCTTGTAGACAGTACTGA
TAAGGCTGACTTGCGGTTGATCTATCTCGCGCTGGCGCATATGATCAAATTTCGGGGACACTTCCTCATC
GAGGGGGACCTGAACCCAGACAACAGCGATGTCGACAAACTCTTTATCCAACTGGTTCAGACTTACAATC
AGCTTTTCGAAGAGAACCCGATCAACGCATCCGGAGTTGACGCCAAAGCAATCCTGAGCGCTAGGCTGTC
CAAATCCCGGCGGCTCGAAAACCTCATCGCACAGCTCCCTGGGGAGAAGAAGAACGGCCTGTTTGGTAAT
CTTATCGCCCTGTCACTCGGGCTGACCCCCAACTTTAAATCTAACTTCGACCTGGCCGAAGATGCCAAGC
TTCAACTGAGCAAAGACACCTACGATGATGATCTCGACAATCTGCTGGCCCAGATCGGCGACCAGTACGC
AGACCTTTTTTTGGCGGCAAAGAACCTGTCAGACGCCATTCTGCTGAGTGATATTCTGCGAGTGAACACG
GAGATCACCAAAGCTCCGCTGAGCGCTAGTATGATCAAGCGCTATGATGAGCACCACCAAGACTTGACTT
TGCTGAAGGCCCTTGTCAGACAGCAACTGCCTGAGAAGTACAAGGAAATTTTCTTCGATCAGTCTAAAAA
TGGCTACGCCGGATACATTGACGGCGGAGCAAGCCAGGAGGAATTTTACAAATTTATTAAGCCCATCTTG
GAAAAAATGGACGGCACCGAGGAGCTGCTGGTAAAGCTTAACAGAGAAGATCTGTTGCGCAAACAGCGCA
CTTTCGACAATGGAAGCATCCCCCACCAGATTCACCTGGGCGAACTGCACGCTATCCTCAGGCGGCAAGA
GGATTTCTACCCCTTTTTGAAAGATAACAGGGAAAAGATTGAGAAAATCCTCACATTTCGGATACCCTAC
TATGTAGGCCCCCTCGCCCGGGGAAATTCCAGATTCGCGTGGATGACTCGCAAATCAGAAGAGACCATCA
CTCCCTGGAACTTCGAGGAAGTCGTGGATAAGGGGGCCTCTGCCCAGTCCTTCATCGAAAGGATGACTAA
CTTTGATAAAAATCTGCCTAACGAAAAGGTGCTTCCTAAACACTCTCTGCTGTACGAGTACTTCACAGTT
TATAACGAGCTCACCAAGGTCAAATACGTCACAGAAGGGATGAGAAAGCCAGCATTCCTGTCTGGAGAGC
AGAAGAAAGCTATCGTGGACCTCCTCTTCAAGACGAACCGGAAAGTTACCGTGAAACAGCTCAAAGAAGA
CTATTTCAAAAAGATTGAATGTTTCGACTCTGTTGAAATCAGCGGAGTGGAGGATCGCTTCAACGCATCC
CTGGGAACGTATCACGATCTCCTGAAAATCATTAAAGACAAGGACTTCCTGGACAATGAGGAGAACGAGG
ACATTCTTGAGGACATTGTCCTCACCCTTACGTTGTTTGAAGATAGGGAGATGATTGAAGAACGCTTGAA
AACTTACGCTCATCTCTTCGACGACAAAGTCATGAAACAGCTCAAGAGGCGCCGATATACAGGATGGGGG
CGGCTGTCAAGAAAACTGATCAATGGGATCCGAGACAAGCAGAGTGGAAAGACAATCCTGGATTTTCTTA
AGTCCGATGGATTTGCCAACCGGAACTTCATGCAGTTGATCCATGATGACTCTCTCACCTTTAAGGAGGA
CATCCAGAAAGCACAAGTTTCTGGCCAGGGGGACAGTCTTCACGAGCACATCGCTAATCTTGCAGGTAGC
CCAGCTATCAAAAAGGGAATACTGCAGACCGTTAAGGTCGTGGATGAACTCGTCAAAGTAATGGGAAGGC
ATAAGCCCGAGAATATCGTTATCGAGATGGCCCGAGAGAACCAAACTACCCAGAAGGGACAGAAGAACAG
TAGGGAAAGGATGAAGAGGATTGAAGAGGGTATAAAAGAACTGGGGTCCCAAATCCTTAAGGAACACCCA
GTTGAAAACACCCAGCTTCAGAATGAGAAGCTCTACCTGTACTACCTGCAGAACGGCAGGGACATGTACG
TGGATCAGGAACTGGACATCAATCGGCTCTCCGACTACGACGTGGATCATATCGTGCCCCAGTCTTTTCT
CAAAGATGATTCTATTGATAATAAAGTGTTGACAAGATCCGATAAAAATAGAGGGAAGAGTGATAACGTC
CCCTCAGAAGAAGTTGTCAAGAAAATGAAAAATTATTGGCGGCAGCTGCTGAACGCCAAACTGATCACAC
AACGGAAGTTCGATAATCTGACTAAGGCTGAACGAGGTGGCCTGTCTGAGTTGGATAAAGCCGGCTTCAT
CAAAAGGCAGCTTGTTGAGACACGCCAGATCACCAAGCACGTGGCCCAAATTCTCGATTCACGCATGAAC
ACCAAGTACGATGAAAATGACAAACTGATTCGAGAGGTGAAAGTTATTACTCTGAAGTCTAAGCTGGTCT
CAGATTTCAGAAAGGACTTTCAGTTTTATAAGGTGAGAGAGATCAACAATTACCACCATGCGCATGATGC
CTACCTGAATGCAGTGGTAGGCACTGCACTTATCAAAAAATATCCCAAGCTTGAATCTGAATTTGTTTAC
GGAGACTATAAAGTGTACGATGTTAGGAAAATGATCGCAAAGTCTGAGCAGGAAATAGGCAAGGCCACCG
CTAAGTACTTCTTTTACAGCAATATTATGAATTTTTTCAAGACCGAGATTACACTGGCCAATGGAGAGAT
TCGGAAGCGACCACTTATCGAAACAAACGGAGAAACAGGAGAAATCGTGTGGGACAAGGGTAGGGATTTC
GCGACAGTCCGGAAGGTCCTGTCCATGCCGCAGGTGAACATCGTTAAAAAGACCGAAGTACAGACCGGAG
GCTTCTCCAAGGAAAGTATCCTCCCGAAAAGGAACAGCGACAAGCTGATCGCACGCAAAAAAGATTGGGA
CCCCAAGAAATACGGCGGATTCGATTCTCCTACAGTCGCTTACAGTGTACTGGTTGTGGCCAAAGTGGAG
AAAGGGAAGTCTAAAAAACTCAAAAGCGTCAAGGAACTGCTGGGCATCACAATCATGGAGCGATCAAGCT
TCGAAAAAAACCCCATCGACTTTCTCGAGGCGAAAGGATATAAAGAGGTCAAAAAAGACCTCATCATTAA
GCTTCCCAAGTACTCTCTCTTTGAGCTTGAAAACGGCCGGAAACGAATGCTCGCTAGTGCGGGCGAGCTG
CAGAAAGGTAACGAGCTGGCACTGCCCTCTAAATACGTTAATTTCTTGTATCTGGCCAGCCACTATGAAA
AGCTCAAAGGGTCTCCCGAAGATAATGAGCAGAAGCAGCTGTTCGTGGAACAACACAAACACTACCTTGA
TGAGATCATCGAGCAAATAAGCGAATTCTCCAAAAGAGTGATCCTCGCCGACGCTAACCTCGATAAGGTG
CTTTCTGCTTACAATAAGCACAGGGATAAGCCCATCAGGGAGCAGGCAGAAAACATTATCCACTTGTTTA
CTCTGACCAACTTGGGCGCGCCTGCAGCCTTCAAGTACTTCGACACCACCATAGACAGAAAGCGGTACAC
CTCTACAAAGGAGGTCCTGGACGCCACACTGATTCATCAGTCAATTACGGGGCTCTATGAAACAAGAATC
GACCTCTCTCAGCTCGGTGGAGACTCTGGTGGTTCAACTAATTTATCTGATATTATTGAAAAAGAAACAG
GTAAACAATTAGTTATTCAAGAATCAATTTTAATGTTGCCAGAAGAAGTTGAAGAAGTTATTGGTAATAA
ACCAGAATCTGATATTTTAGTTCATACTGCTTATGATGAATCTACTGATGAAAATGTTATGTTATTGACT
TCAGATGCTCCAGAATATAAACCATGGGCTTTAGTTATTCAAGATTCTAATGGTGAAAATAAAATTAAAA
TGTTGTCTGGTGGTTCACCCAAGAAGAAGAGGAAGGTGTGATCTCTTCTCGAGTCATGTAATTAGTTATG
TCACGCTTACATTCACGCCCTCCCCCCACATCCGCTCTAACCGAAAAGGAAGGAGTTAGACAACCTGAAG
TCTAGGTCCCTATTTATTTTTTTATAGTTATGTTAGTATTAAGAACGTTATTTATATTTCAAATTTTTCT
TTTTTTTCTGTACAGACGCGTGTACGCATGTAACATTATACTGAAAACCTTGCTTGAGAAGGTTTTGGGA
CGCTCGAAGGCTTTAATTTGCGGCCGGTACCCAATTCGCCCTATAGTGAGTCGTATTACGCGCGCTCACT
GGCCGTCGTTTTACAACGTCGTGACTGGGAAAACCCTGGCGTTACCCAACTTAATCGCCTTGCAGCACAT
CCCCCTTTCGCCAGCTGGCGTAATAGCGAAGAGGCCCGCACCGATCGCCCTTCCCAACAGTTGCGCAGCC
TGAATGGCGAATGG
[124 nt withheld, positions 7085-7208]
C
[91 nt withheld, positions 7210-7300]
A
[49 nt withheld, positions 7302-7350]
CCTTTGACGTTGGAGTCCACGTTCTTT
[37 nt withheld, positions 7378-7414]
ACCCTATCTCGGTCTATTCTTTTGATTTATAAGGGATTTTGCCGATTTCGGCCTATTGGTTAAAAAATGA
GCTGATTTAACAAAAATTTAACGCGAATTTTAACAAAATATTAACGCTTACAATTTCCTGATGCGGTATT
TTCTCCTTACGCATCTGTGCGGTATTTCACACCGCATATCGACCGGTCGAGGAGAACTTCTAGTATATCT
ACATACCTAATATTATTGCCTTATTAAAAATGGAATCCCAACAATTACATCAAAATCCACATTCTCTTCA
AAATCAATTGTCCTGTACTTCCTTGTTCATGTGTGTTCAAAAACGTTATATTTATAGGATAATTATACTC
TATTTCTCAACAAGTAATTGGTTGTTTGGCCGAGCGGTCTAAGGCGCCTGATTCAAGAAATATCTTGACC
GCAGTTAACTGTGGGAATACTCAGGTATCGTAAGATGCAAGAGTTCGAATCTCTTAGCAACCATTATTTT
TTTCCTCAACATAACGAGAACACACAGGGGCGCTATCGCACAGAATCAAATTCGATGACTGGAAATTTTT
TGTTAATTTCAGAGGTCGCCTGACGCATATACCTTTTTCAACTGAAAAATTGGGAGAAAAAGGAAAGGTG
AGAGCGCCGGAACCGGCTTTTCATATAGAATAGAGAAGCGTTCATGACTAAATGCTTGCATCACAATACT
TGAAGTTGACAATATTATTTAAGGACCTATTGTTTTTTCCAATAGGTGGTTAGCAATCGTCTTACTTTCT
AACTTTTCTTACCTTTTACATTTCAGCAATATATATATATATATTTCAAGGATATACCATTCTAATGTCT
GCCCCTAAGAAGATCGTCGTTTTGCCAGGTGACCACGTTGGTCAAGAAATCACAGCCGAAGCCATTAAGG
TTCTTAAAGCTATTTCTGATGTTCGTTCCAATGTCAAGTTCGATTTCGAAAATCATTTAATTGGTGGTGC
TGCTATCGATGCTACAGGTGTTCCACTTCCAGATGAGGCGCTGGAAGCCTCCAAGAAGGCTGATGCCGTT
TTGTTAGGTGCTGTGGGTGGTCCTAAATGGGGTACCGGTAGTGTTAGACCTGAACAAGGTTTACTAAAAA
TCCGTAAAGAACTTCAATTGTACGCCAACTTAAGACCATGTAACTTTGCATCCGACTCTCTTTTAGACTT
ATCTCCAATCAAGCCACAATTTGCTAAAGGTACTGACTTCGTTGTTGTCAGAGAATTAGTGGGAGGTATT
TACTTTGGTAAGAGAAAGGAAGACGATGGTGATGGTGTCGCTTGGGATAGTGAACAATACACCGTTCCAG
AAGTGCAAAGAATCACAAGAATGGCCGCTTTCATGGCCCTACAACATGAGCCACCATTGCCTATTTGGTC
CTTGGATAAAGCTAATGTTTTGGCCTCTTCAAGATTATGGAGAAAAACTGTGGAGGAAACCATCAAGAAC
GAATTCCCTACATTGAAGGTTCAACATCAATTGATTGATTCTGCCGCCATGATCCTAGTTAAGAACCCAA
CCCACCTAAATGGTATTATAATCACCAGCAACATGTTTGGTGATATCATCTCCGATGAAGCCTCCGTTAT
CCCAGGTTCCTTGGGTTTGTTGCCATCTGCGTCCTTGGCCTCTTTGCCAGACAAGAACACCGCATTTGGT
TTGTACGAACCATGCCACGGTTCTGCTCCAGATTTGCCAAAGAATAAGGTCAACCCTATCGCCACTATCT
TGTCTGCTGCAATGATGTTGAAATTGTCATTGAACTTGCCTGAAGAAGGTAAGGCCATTGAAGATGCAGT
TAAAAAGGTTTTGGATGCAGGTATCAGAACTGGTGATTTAGGTGGTTCCAACAGTACCACCGAAGTCGGT
GATGCTGTCGCCGAAGAAGTTAAGAAAATCCTTGCTTAAAAAGATTCTCTTTTTTTATGATATTTGTACA
TAAACTTTATAAATGAAATTCATAATAGAAACGACACGAAATTACAAAATGGAATATGTTCATAGGGTAG
ACGAAACTATATACGCAATCTACATACATTTATCAAGAAGGAGAAAAAGGAGGATGTAAAGGAATACAGG
TAAGCAAATTGATACTAATGGCTCAACGTGATAAGGAAAAAGAATTGCACTTTAACATTAATATTGACAA
GGAGGAGGGCACCACACAAAAAGTTAGGTGTAACAGAAAATCATGAAACTATGATTCCTAATTTATATAT
TGGAGGATTTTCTCTAAAAAAAAAAAAATACAACAAATAAAAAACACTCAATGACCTGACCATTTGATGG
AGTTTAAGTCAATACCTTCTTGAACCATTTCCCATAATGGTGAAAGTTCCCTCAAGAATTTTACTCTGTC
AGAAACGGCCTTAACGACGTAGTCGATATGGTGCACTCTCAGTACAATCTGCTCTGATGCCGCATAGTTA
AGCCAGCCCCGACACCCGCCAACACCCGCTGACGCGCCCTGACGGGCTTGTCTGCTCCCGGCATCCGCTT
ACAGACAAGCTGTGACCGTCTCCGGGAGCTGCATGTGTCAGAGGTTTTCACCGTCATCACCGAAACGCGC
GAGACGAAAGGGCCTCGTGATACGCCTATTTTTATAGGTTAATGTCATGATAATAATGGTTTCTTAGGAC
GGATCGCTTGCCTGTAACTTACACGCGCCTCGTATCTTTTAATGATGGAATAATTTGGGAATTTACTCTG
TGTTTATTTATTTTTATGTTTTGTATTTGGATTTTAGAAAGTAAATAAAGAAGGTAGAAGAGTTACGGAA
TGAAGAAAAAAAAATAAACAAAGGTTTAAAAAATTTCAACAAAAAGCGTACTTTACATATATATTTATTA
GACAAGAAAAGCAGATTAAATAGATATACATTCGATTAACGATAAGTAAAATGTAAAATCACAGGATTTT
CGTGTGTGGTCTTCTACACAGACAAGATGAAACAATTCGGCATTAATACCTGAGAGCAGGAAGAGCAAGA
TAAAAGGTAGTATTTGTTGGCGATCCCCCTAGAGTCTTTTACATCTTCGGAAAACAAAAACTATTTTTTC
TTTAATTTCTTTTTTTACTTTCTATTTTTAATTTATATATTTATATTAAAAAATTTAAATTATAATTATT
TTTATAGCACGTGATGAAAAGGACCCAGGTGGCACTTTTCGGGGAAATGTGCGCGGAACCCCTATTTGTT
TATTTTTCTAAATACATTCAAATATGTATCCGCTCATGAGACAATAACCCTGATAAATGCTTCAATAATA
TTGAAAAAGGAAGAGTATGAGTATTCAACATTTCCGTGTCGCCCTTATTCCCTTTTTTGCGGCATTTTGC
CTTCCTGTTTTTGCTCACCCAGAAACGCTGGTGAAAGTAAAAGATGCTGAAGATCAGTTGGGTGCACGAG
TGGGTTACATCGAACTGGATCTCAACAGCGGTAAGATCCTTGAGAGTTTTCGCCCCGAAGAACGTTTTCC
AATGATGAGCACTTTTAAAGTTCTGCTATGTGGCGCGGTATTATCCCGTATTGACGCCGGGCAAGAGCAA
CTCGGTCGCCGCATACACTATTCTCAGAATGACTTGGTTGAGTACTCACCAGTCACAGAAAAGCATCTTA
CGGATGGCATGACAGTAAGAGAATTATGCAGTGCTGCCATAACCATGAGTGATAACACTGCGGCCAACTT
ACTTCTGACAACGATCGGAGGACCGAAGGAGCTAACCGCTTTTTTGCACAACATGGGGGATCATGTAACT
CGCCTTGATCGTTGGGAACCGGAGCTGAATGAAGCCATACCAAACGACGAGCGTGACACCACGATGCCTG
TAGCAATGGCAACAACGTTGCGCAAACTATTAACTGGCGAACTACTTACTCTAGCTTCCCGGCAACAATT
AATAGACTGGATGGAGGCGGATAAAGTTGCAGGACCACTTCTGCGCTCGGCCCTTCCGGCTGGCTGGTTT
ATTGCTGATAAATCTGGAGCCGGTGAGCGTGGGTCTCGCGGTATCATTGCAGCACTGGGGCCAGATGGTA
AGCCCTCCCGTATCGTAGTTATCTACACGACGGGGAGTCAGGCAACTATGGATGAACGAAATAGACAGAT
CGCTGAGATAGGTGCCTCACTGATTAAGCATTGGTAACTGTCAGACCAAGTTTACTCATATATACTTTAG
ATTGATTTAAAACTTCATTTTTAATTTAAAAGGATCTAGGTGAAGATCCTTTTTGATAATCTCATGACCA
AAATCCCTTAACGTGAGTTTTCGTTCCACTGAGCGTCAGACCCCGTAGAAAAGATCAAAGGATCTTC
